>Addgene plasmid #230531 | AiP1379 - pAAV-AiE2150m-minBG-SYFP2-WPRE3-BGHpA | depositor full sequence | sequence record 453020 | Full Sequence
CCTGCAGGCAGCTGCGCGCTCGCTCGCTCACTGAGGCCGCCCGGGCGTCGGGCGACCTTTGGTCGCCCGG
CCTCAGTGAGCGAGCGAGCGCGCAGAGAGGGAGTGGCCAACTCCATCACTAGGGGTTCCTGCGGCCGCAC
GCGTCGCTTTACCCAGCCGTATCTCATTTTTAGACATTTAAGTTACTTCCAACTTTTCCTGCTTATCAGT
TACGTCAGCATGGCTATTTTTATACCTAGATGGCCTGTGTTCCTGACTGCTTGGAAGTAGACTTACTGGG
TCAAAGGGGATGCCAGTGTGATTTTCAGAAAACGATGCCCGTTTCTGTTCACAGCTGGTTTCTATAAAGC
ATGGGAACGGCGCAGGCACTATTTATGTGCCCTGCTGAATTCTCAGCTCCCTGCTTCATCTGACCTTCCG
CCACTACTCAGAATCGGCTCTGTTCTTCTCCTGGGCTCCCGATGGGAGCCAAGCTGGACTTGTGTCAGTG
TATTAAGAAGTGCTCGTTATAGCTCATTGCCCATGGGATGTCGACTGCTGCTGATTTCTCAGGGCTGGAG
ATGACACATTTTCTCACATTCTTCAAAAGTCTTAAGGTTCAGCAGGAGAGAAGGAAGGTCCGAGCCAAGG
AGAGCTGCGGCCATACCGACAGGGAGGGCACTCTCTCTTTCTCTAGCTCTCCCCCCCCCCCCTTGAAAAG
GGGAGAAAAGCTCCCTCCCTGCCTCCTGAGCTCGGGCTGGGCATAAAAGTCAGGGCAGAGCCATCTATTG
CTTACATTTGCTTCTGGGATCCAGATCTTTCGAAGCTAGCGCTACCGGTCGCCACCATGGTGAGCAAGGG
CGAGGAGCTGTTCACCGGGGTGGTGCCCATCCTGGTCGAGCTGGACGGCGACGTAAACGGCCACAAGTTC
AGCGTGTCCGGCGAGGGCGAGGGCGATGCCACCTACGGCAAGCTGACCCTGAAGCTGATCTGCACCACCG
GCAAGCTGCCCGTGCCCTGGCCCACCCTCGTGACCACCCTGGGCTACGGCGTGCAGTGCTTCGCCCGCTA
CCCCGACCACATGAAGCAGCACGACTTCTTCAAGTCCGCCATGCCCGAAGGCTACGTCCAGGAGCGCACC
ATCTTCTTCAAGGACGACGGCAACTACAAGACCCGCGCCGAGGTGAAGTTCGAGGGCGACACCCTGGTGA
ACCGCATCGAGCTGAAGGGCATCGACTTCAAGGAGGACGGCAACATCCTGGGGCACAAGCTGGAGTACAA
CTACAACAGCCACAACGTCTATATCACCGCCGACAAGCAGAAGAACGGCATCAAGGCCAACTTCAAGATC
CGCCACAACATCGAGGACGGCGGCGTGCAGCTCGCCGACCACTACCAGCAGAACACCCCCATCGGCGACG
GCCCCGTGCTGCTGCCCGACAACCACTACCTGAGCTACCAGTCCAAGCTGAGCAAAGACCCCAACGAGAA
GCGCGATCACATGGTCCTGCTGGAGTTCGTGACCGCCGCCGGGATCACTCTCGGCATGGACGAGCTGTAC
AAGTAAGTCGACGGCGCGCCGCGGCCGCGAATTCGATATCATAATCAACCTCTGGATTACAAAATTTGTG
AAAGATTGACTGGTATTCTTAACTATGTTGCTCCTTTTACGCTATGTGGATACGCTGCTTTAATGCCTTT
GTATCATGCTATTGCTTCCCGTATGGCTTTCATTTTCTCCTCCTTGTATAAATCCTGGTTAGTTCTTGCC
ACGGCGGAACTCATCGCCGCCTGCCTTGCCCGCTGCTGGACAGGGGCTCGGCTGTTGGGCACTGACAATT
CCGTGGCTCGAGAGATCTTCGACTGTGCCTTCTAGTTGCCAGCCATCTGTTGTTTGCCCCTCCCCCGTGC
CTTCCTTGACCCTGGAAGGTGCCACTCCCACTGTCCTTTCCTAATAAAATGAGGAAATTGCATCGCATTG
TCTGAGTAGGTGTCATTCTATTCTGGGGGGTGGGGTGGGGCAGGACAGCAAGGGGGAGGATTGGGAAGAC
AATAGCAGGCATGAGATCTCACGTGCGGACCGAGCGGCCGCAGGAACCCCTAGTGATGGAGTTGGCCACT
CCCTCTCTGCGCGCTCGCTCGCTCACTGAGGCCGGGCGACCAAAGGTCGCCCGACGCCCGGGCTTTGCCC
GGGCGGCCTCAGTGAGCGAGCGAGCGCGCAGCTGCCTGCAGGGGCGCCTGATGCGGTATTTTCTCCTTAC
GCATCTGTGCGGTATTTCACACCGCATA
[142 nt withheld, positions 2269-2410]
C
[141 nt withheld, positions 2412-2552]
CCTTTGACGTTGGAGTCCACGTTCTTT
[37 nt withheld, positions 2580-2616]
ACCCTATCTCGGGCTATTCTTTTGATTTATAAGGGATTTTGCCGATTTCGGCCTATTGGTTAAAAAATGA
GCTGATTTAACAAAAATTTAACGCGAATTTTAACAAAATATTAACGTTTACAATTTTATGGTGCACTCTC
AGTACAATCTGCTCTGATGCCGCATAGTTAAGCCAGCCCCGACACCCGCCAACACCCGCTGACGCGCCCT
GACGGGCTTGTCTGCTCCCGGCATCCGCTTACAGACAAGCTGTGACCGTCTCCGGGAGCTGCATGTGTCA
GAGGTTTTCACCGTCATCACCGAAACGCGCGAGACGAAAGGGCCTCGTGATACGCCTATTTTTATAGGTT
AATGTCATGATAATAATGGTTTCTTAGACGTCAGGTGGCACTTTTCGGGGAAATGTGCGCGGAACCCCTA
TTTGTTTATTTTTCTAAATACATTCAAATATGTATCCGCTCATGAGACAATAACCCTGATAAATGCTTCA
ATAATATTGAAAAAGGAAGAGTATGAGTATTCAACATTTCCGTGTCGCCCTTATTCCCTTTTTTGCGGCA
TTTTGCCTTCCTGTTTTTGCTCACCCAGAAACGCTGGTGAAAGTAAAAGATGCTGAAGATCAGTTGGGTG
CACGAGTGGGTTACATCGAACTGGATCTCAACAGCGGTAAGATCCTTGAGAGTTTTCGCCCCGAAGAACG
TTTTCCAATGATGAGCACTTTTAAAGTTCTGCTATGTGGCGCGGTATTATCCCGTATTGACGCCGGGCAA
GAGCAACTCGGTCGCCGCATACACTATTCTCAGAATGACTTGGTTGAGTACTCACCAGTCACAGAAAAGC
ATCTTACGGATGGCATGACAGTAAGAGAATTATGCAGTGCTGCCATAACCATGAGTGATAACACTGCGGC
CAACTTACTTCTGACAACGATCGGAGGACCGAAGGAGCTAACCGCTTTTTTGCACAACATGGGGGATCAT
GTAACTCGCCTTGATCGTTGGGAACCGGAGCTGAATGAAGCCATACCAAACGACGAGCGTGACACCACGA
TGCCTGTAGCAATGGCAACAACGTTGCGCAAACTATTAACTGGCGAACTACTTACTCTAGCTTCCCGGCA
ACAATTAATAGACTGGATGGAGGCGGATAAAGTTGCAGGACCACTTCTGCGCTCGGCCCTTCCGGCTGGC
TGGTTTATTGCTGATAAATCTGGAGCCGGTGAGCGTGGGTCTCGCGGTATCATTGCAGCACTGGGGCCAG
ATGGTAAGCCCTCCCGTATCGTAGTTATCTACACGACGGGGAGTCAGGCAACTATGGATGAACGAAATAG
ACAGATCGCTGAGATAGGTGCCTCACTGATTAAGCATTGGTAACTGTCAGACCAAGTTTACTCATATATA
CTTTAGATTGATTTAAAACTTCATTTTTAATTTAAAAGGATCTAGGTGAAGATCCTTTTTGATAATCTCA
TGACCAAAATCCCTTAACGTGAGTTTTCGTTCCACTGAGCGTCAGACCCCGTAGAAAAGATCAAAGGATC
TTCTTGAGATCCTTTTTTTCTGCGCGTAATCTGCTGCTTGCAAACAAAAAAACCACCGCTACCAGCGGTG
GTTTGTTTGCCGGATCAAGAGCTACCAACTCTTTTTCCGAAGGTAACTGGCTTCAGCAGAGCGCAGATAC
CAAATACTGTCCTTCTAGTGTAGCCGTAGTTAGGCCACCACTTCAAGAACTCTGTAGCACCGCCTACATA
CCTCGCTCTGCTAATCCTGTTACCAGTGGCTGCTGCCAGTGGCGATAAGTCGTGTCTTACCGGGTTGGAC
TCAAGACGATAGTTACCGGATAAGGCGCAGCGGTCGGGCTGAACGGGGGGTTCGTGCACACAGCCCAGCT
TGGAGCGAACGACCTACACCGAACTGAGATACCTACAGCGTGAGCTATGAGAAAGCGCCACGCTTCCCGA
AGGGAGAAAGGCGGACAGGTATCCGGTAAGCGGCAGGGTCGGAACAGGAGAGCGCACGAGGGAGCTTCCA
GGGGGAAACGCCTGGTATCTTTATAGTCCTGTCGGGTTTCGCCACCTCTGACTTGAGCGTCGATTTTTGT
GATGCTCGTCAGGGGGGCGGAGCCTATGGAAAAACGCCAGCAACGCGGCCTTTTTACGGTTCCTGGCCTT
TTGCTGGCCTTTTGCTCACATGT
Features (pLannotate 1.2.2; 14 found; start..end, strand, type, name):
     12..39      +  repeat_region  AAV2 ITR (fragment): inverted terminal repeat of adeno-associated virus serotype 2 inverted
     68..95      +  repeat_region  AAV2 ITR (fragment): inverted terminal repeat of adeno-associated virus serotype 2 inverted
    827..1543    +  CDS            SYFP2: SYFP2 is a basic (constitutively fluorescent) yellow fluorescent protein published in 2006, derived from Aequorea victoria. It is reported to be a very rapidly-maturing monomer with moderate acid sensitivity.
   1583..1740    +  misc_feature   WPRE (fragment): woodchuck hepatitis virus posttranscriptional regulatory element
   1746..1826    +  misc_feature   WPRE (fragment): woodchuck hepatitis virus posttranscriptional regulatory element
   1843..1954    +  polyA_signal   bGH poly(A) signal: bovine growth hormone polyadenylation signal
   2072..2212    +  repeat_region  AAV2 ITR: inverted terminal repeat of adeno-associated virus serotype 2 inverted
   2217..2268    -  misc_feature   bom (fragment): basis of mobility region from pBR322
   2287..2667    +  rep_origin     M13 ori (sequence partly withheld): M13 bacteriophage origin of replication; arrow indicates direction of (+) strand synthesis
   2743..2792    -  misc_feature   bom (fragment): basis of mobility region from pBR322
   2894..2929    -  CDS            rop (fragment): Rop protein, which maintains plasmids at low copy number; rop
   3024..3128    +  promoter       AmpR promoter: bla
   3129..3989    +  CDS            AmpR: β-lactamase; bla; confers resistance to ampicillin, carbenicillin, and related antibiotics
   4160..4748    +  rep_origin     ori: high-copy-number ColE1/pMB1/pBR322/pUC origin of replication
