>Addgene plasmid #230531 | AiP1379 - pAAV-AiE2150m-minBG-SYFP2-WPRE3-BGHpA | addgene full sequence | sequence record 461944 | Addgene NGS Result
TTGAGATCCTTTTTTTCTGCGCGTAATCTGCTGCTTGCAAACAAAAAAACCACCGCTACCAGCGGTGGTT
TGTTTGCCGGATCAAGAGCTACCAACTCTTTTTCCGAAGGTAACTGGCTTCAGCAGAGCGCAGATACCAA
ATACTGTTCTTCTAGTGTAGCCGTAGTTAGGCCACCACTTCAAGAACTCTGTAGCACCGCCTACATACCT
CGCTCTGCTAATCCTGTTACCAGTGGCTGCTGCCAGTGGCGATAAGTCGTGTCTTACCGGGTTGGACTCA
AGACGATAGTTACCGGATAAGGCGCAGCGGTCGGGCTGAACGGGGGGTTCGTGCACACAGCCCAGCTTGG
AGCGAACGACCTACACCGAACTGAGATACCTACAGCGTGAGCTATGAGAAAGCGCCACGCTTCCCGAAGG
GAGAAAGGCGGACAGGTATCCGGTAAGCGGCAGGGTCGGAACAGGAGAGCGCACGAGGGAGCTTCCAGGG
GGAAACGCCTGGTATCTTTATAGTCCTGTCGGGTTTCGCCACCTCTGACTTGAGCGTCGATTTTTGTGAT
GCTCGTCAGGGGGGCGGAGCCTATGGAAAAACGCCAGCAACGCGGCCTTTTTACGGTTCCTGGCCTTTTG
CTGGCCTTTTGCTCACATGTCCTGCAGGCAGCTGCGCGCTCGCTCGCTCACTGAGGCCGCCCGGGCGTCG
GGCGACCTTTGGTCGCCCGGCCTCAGTGAGCGAGCGAGCGCGCAGAGAGGGAGTGGCCAACTCCATCACT
AGGGGTTCCTGCGGCCGCACGCGTCGCTTTACCCAGCCGTATCTCATTTTTAGACATTTAAGTTACTTCC
AACTTTTCCTGCTTATCAGTTACGTCAGCATGGCTATTTTTATACCTAGATGGCCTGTGTTCCTGACTGC
TTGGAAGTAGACTTACTGGGTCAAAGGGGATGCCAGTGTGATTTTCAGAAAACGATGCCCGTTTCTGTTC
ACAGCTGGTTTCTATAAAGCATGGGAACGGCGCAGGCACTATTTATGTGCCCTGCTGAATTCTCAGCTCC
CTGCTTCATCTGACCTTCCGCCACTACTCAGAATCGGCTCTGTTCTTCTCCTGGGCTCCCGATGGGAGCC
AAGCTGGACTTGTGTCAGTGTATTAAGAAGTGCTCGTTATAGCTCATTGCCCATGGGATGTCGACTGCTG
CTGATTTCTCAGGGCTGGAGATGACACATTTTCTCACATTCTTCAAAAGTCTTAAGGTTCAGCAGGAGAG
AAGGAAGGTCCGAGCCAAGGAGAGCTGCGGCCATACCGACAGGGAGGGCACTCTCTCTTTCTCTAGCTCT
CCCCCCCCCCCCTTGAAAAGGGGAGAAAAGCTCCCTCCCTGCCTCCTGAGCTCGGGCTGGGCATAAAAGT
CAGGGCAGAGCCATCTATTGCTTACATTTGCTTCTGGGATCCAGATCTTTCGAAGCTAGCGCTACCGGTC
GCCACCATGGTGAGCAAGGGCGAGGAGCTGTTCACCGGGGTGGTGCCCATCCTGGTCGAGCTGGACGGCG
ACGTAAACGGCCACAAGTTCAGCGTGTCCGGCGAGGGCGAGGGCGATGCCACCTACGGCAAGCTGACCCT
GAAGCTGATCTGCACCACCGGCAAGCTGCCCGTGCCCTGGCCCACCCTCGTGACCACCCTGGGCTACGGC
GTGCAGTGCTTCGCCCGCTACCCCGACCACATGAAGCAGCACGACTTCTTCAAGTCCGCCATGCCCGAAG
GCTACGTCCAGGAGCGCACCATCTTCTTCAAGGACGACGGCAACTACAAGACCCGCGCCGAGGTGAAGTT
CGAGGGCGACACCCTGGTGAACCGCATCGAGCTGAAGGGCATCGACTTCAAGGAGGACGGCAACATCCTG
GGGCACAAGCTGGAGTACAACTACAACAGCCACAACGTCTATATCACCGCCGACAAGCAGAAGAACGGCA
TCAAGGCCAACTTCAAGATCCGCCACAACATCGAGGACGGCGGCGTGCAGCTCGCCGACCACTACCAGCA
GAACACCCCCATCGGCGACGGCCCCGTGCTGCTGCCCGACAACCACTACCTGAGCTACCAGTCCAAGCTG
AGCAAAGACCCCAACGAGAAGCGCGATCACATGGTCCTGCTGGAGTTCGTGACCGCCGCCGGGATCACTC
TCGGCATGGACGAGCTGTACAAGTAAGTCGACGGCGCGCCGCGGCCGCGAATTCGATATCATAATCAACC
TCTGGATTACAAAATTTGTGAAAGATTGACTGGTATTCTTAACTATGTTGCTCCTTTTACGCTATGTGGA
TACGCTGCTTTAATGCCTTTGTATCATGCTATTGCTTCCCGTATGGCTTTCATTTTCTCCTCCTTGTATA
AATCCTGGTTAGTTCTTGCCACGGCGGAACTCATCGCCGCCTGCCTTGCCCGCTGCTGGACAGGGGCTCG
GCTGTTGGGCACTGACAATTCCGTGGCTCGAGAGATCTTCGACTGTGCCTTCTAGTTGCCAGCCATCTGT
TGTTTGCCCCTCCCCCGTGCCTTCCTTGACCCTGGAAGGTGCCACTCCCACTGTCCTTTCCTAATAAAAT
GAGGAAATTGCATCGCATTGTCTGAGTAGGTGTCATTCTATTCTGGGGGGTGGGGTGGGGCAGGACAGCA
AGGGGGAGGATTGGGAAGACAATAGCAGGCATGAGATCTCACGTGCGGACCGAGCGGCCGCAGGAACCCC
TAGTGATGGAGTTGGCCACTCCCTCTCTGCGCGCTCGCTCGCTCACTGAGGCCGGGCGACCAAAGGTCGC
CCGACGCCCGGGCTTTGCCCGGGCGGCCTCAGTGAGCGAGCGAGCGCGCAGCTGCCTGCAGGGGCGCCTG
ATGCGGTATTTTCTCCTTACGCATCTGTGCGGTATTTCACACCGCATA
[95 nt withheld, positions 2919-3013]
T
[46 nt withheld, positions 3015-3060]
C
[141 nt withheld, positions 3062-3202]
CCTTTGACGTTGGAGTCCACGTTCTTT
[37 nt withheld, positions 3230-3266]
ACTCTATCTCGGGCTATTCTTTTGATTTATAAGGGATTTTGCCGATTTCGGTCTATTGGTTAAAAAATGA
GCTGATTTAACAAAAATTTAACGCGAATTTTAACAAAATATTAACGTTTACAATTTTATGGTGCACTCTC
AGTACAATCTGCTCTGATGCCGCATAGTTAAGCCAGCCCCGACACCCGCCAACACCCGCTGACGCGCCCT
GACGGGCTTGTCTGCTCCCGGCATCCGCTTACAGACAAGCTGTGACCGTCTCCGGGAGCTGCATGTGTCA
GAGGTTTTCACCGTCATCACCGAAACGCGCGAGACGAAAGGGCCTCGTGATACGCCTATTTTTATAGGTT
AATGTCATGATAATAATGGTTTCTTAGACGTCAGGTGGCACTTTTCGGGGAAATGTGCGCGGAACCCCTA
TTTGTTTATTTTTCTAAATACATTCAAATATGTATCCGCTCATGAGACAATAACCCTGATAAATGCTTCA
ATAATATTGAAAAAGGAAGAGTATGAGTATTCAACATTTCCGTGTCGCCCTTATTCCCTTTTTTGCGGCA
TTTTGCCTTCCTGTTTTTGCTCACCCAGAAACGCTGGTGAAAGTAAAAGATGCTGAAGATCAGTTGGGTG
CACGAGTGGGTTACATCGAACTGGATCTCAACAGCGGTAAGATCCTTGAGAGTTTTCGCCCCGAAGAACG
TTTTCCAATGATGAGCACTTTTAAAGTTCTGCTATGTGGCGCGGTATTATCCCGTATTGACGCCGGGCAA
GAGCAACTCGGTCGCCGCATACACTATTCTCAGAATGACTTGGTTGAGTACTCACCAGTCACAGAAAAGC
ATCTTACGGATGGCATGACAGTAAGAGAATTATGCAGTGCTGCCATAACCATGAGTGATAACACTGCGGC
CAACTTACTTCTGACAACGATCGGAGGACCGAAGGAGCTAACCGCTTTTTTGCACAACATGGGGGATCAT
GTAACTCGCCTTGATCGTTGGGAACCGGAGCTGAATGAAGCCATACCAAACGACGAGCGTGACACCACGA
TGCCTGTAGCAATGGCAACAACGTTGCGCAAACTATTAACTGGCGAACTACTTACTCTAGCTTCCCGGCA
ACAATTAATAGACTGGATGGAGGCGGATAAAGTTGCAGGACCACTTCTGCGCTCGGCCCTTCCGGCTGGC
TGGTTTATTGCTGATAAATCTGGAGCCGGTGAGCGTGGGTCTCGCGGTATCATTGCAGCACTGGGGCCAG
ATGGTAAGCCCTCCCGTATCGTAGTTATCTACACGACGGGGAGTCAGGCAACTATGGATGAACGAAATAG
ACAGATCGCTGAGATAGGTGCCTCACTGATTAAGCATTGGTAACTGTCAGACCAAGTTTACTCATATATA
CTTTAGATTGATTTAAAACTTCATTTTTAATTTAAAAGGATCTAGGTGAAGATCCTTTTTGATAATCTCA
TGACCAAAATCCCTTAACGTGAGTTTTCGTTCCACTGAGCGTCAGACCCCGTAGAAAAGATCAAAGGATC
TTC
Features (pLannotate 1.2.2; 14 found; start..end, strand, type, name):
      1..589     +  rep_origin     ori: high-copy-number ColE1/pMB1/pBR322/pUC origin of replication
    662..689     +  repeat_region  AAV2 ITR (fragment): inverted terminal repeat of adeno-associated virus serotype 2 inverted
    718..745     +  repeat_region  AAV2 ITR (fragment): inverted terminal repeat of adeno-associated virus serotype 2 inverted
   1477..2193    +  CDS            SYFP2: SYFP2 is a basic (constitutively fluorescent) yellow fluorescent protein published in 2006, derived from Aequorea victoria. It is reported to be a very rapidly-maturing monomer with moderate acid sensitivity.
   2233..2390    +  misc_feature   WPRE (fragment): woodchuck hepatitis virus posttranscriptional regulatory element
   2396..2476    +  misc_feature   WPRE (fragment): woodchuck hepatitis virus posttranscriptional regulatory element
   2493..2604    +  polyA_signal   bGH poly(A) signal: bovine growth hormone polyadenylation signal
   2722..2862    +  repeat_region  AAV2 ITR: inverted terminal repeat of adeno-associated virus serotype 2 inverted
   2867..2918    -  misc_feature   bom (fragment): basis of mobility region from pBR322
   2937..3392    +  rep_origin     f1 ori (sequence partly withheld): f1 bacteriophage origin of replication; arrow indicates direction of (+) strand synthesis
   3393..3442    -  misc_feature   bom (fragment): basis of mobility region from pBR322
   3544..3579    -  CDS            rop (fragment): Rop protein, which maintains plasmids at low copy number; rop
   3674..3778    +  promoter       AmpR promoter: bla
   3779..4639    +  CDS            AmpR: β-lactamase; bla; confers resistance to ampicillin, carbenicillin, and related antibiotics
