[The description below was written by a language model from this plasmid's Addgene catalogue record and pLannotate feature annotations shown in this document.]
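Description:
AiP1379 - pAAV-AiE2150m-minBG-SYFP2-WPRE3-BGHpA is a 4,809-nt AAV transfer plasmid built on a pAAV2 backbone and intended for packaging an enhancer-driven fluorescent reporter into recombinant adeno-associated virus. In bacteria it replicates from a high-copy ColE1/pUC-type origin and is selected with ampicillin through the bla (AmpR) gene and its own promoter. The backbone also carries a filamentous phage origin (annotated as f1 in one sequence record and M13 in the other) along with small remnants of the pBR322 bom and rop regions. The two sequence records, one from the depositor and one from repository sequencing, are the same length and show the same features in the same order, differing only in where numbering starts.

The payload sits between AAV2 inverted terminal repeats, which provide the signals for genome replication and packaging. The right ITR is annotated in full, whereas the left one is detected only as two short fragments. Downstream of the left ITR is a stretch of roughly 700 nt that the automated annotation leaves unlabelled. By the construct name and catalogue fields, it should hold the AiE2150m enhancer and the minimal beta-globin promoter (minBG), which has little activity alone and so leaves expression dependent on the enhancer. This drives SYFP2, a rapidly maturing monomeric yellow fluorescent protein, followed by WPRE3, a shortened woodchuck posttranscriptional element (seen as two WPRE fragments) that boosts transcript expression, and a bovine growth hormone polyadenylation signal. The construct is used to label specific brain cell populations after AAV delivery, as part of an enhancer AAV toolkit for cortical cell types. The record does not state which population AiE2150m targets.
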