Addgene plasmid #230531: AiP1379 - pAAV-AiE2150m-minBG-SYFP2-WPRE3-BGHpA
Purpose: AiE2150m is an enhancer sequence, designed to drive AAV-mediated transgene expression in specific populations of brain cells
Depositing lab: Allen Institute for Brain Science & Bosiljka Tasic. Depositing organization: Allen Institute. Publication: A suite of enhancer AAVs and transgenic mouse lines for genetic access to cortical cell types. Ben-Simon Y, Hooper M, Narayan S, Daigle TL, Dwivedi D, Way SW, Oster A, Stafford DA, Mich JK, Taormina MJ, Martinez RA, Opitz-Araya X, Roth JR, Alexander JR, Allen S, Amster A, Arbuckle J, Ayala A, Baker PM, Bakken TE, Barcelli T, Barta S, Bendrick J, Bertagnolli D, Bielstein C, Bishwakarma P, Bowlus J, Boyer G, Brouner K, Casian B, Casper T, Chakka AB, Chakrabarty R, Chance RK, Chavan S, Clark M, Colbert K, Collman F, Daniel S, Departee M, DiValentin P, Donadio N, Dotson N, Egdorf T, Fliss T, Gabitto M, Garcia J, Gary A, Gasperini M, Gloe J, Goldy J, Gore BB, Graybuck L, Greisman N, Haeseleer F, Halterman C, Haradon Z, Hastings SD, Helback O, Ho W, Hockemeyer D, Huang C, Huff S, Hunker A, Johansen N, Jones D, Juneau Z, Kalmbach B, Kannan M, Khem S, Kussick E, Kutsal R, Larsen R, Lee C, Lee AY, Leibly M, Lenz GH, Li S, Liang E, Lusk N, Madigan Z, Malloy J, Malone J, McCue R, Melchor J, Mollenkopf T, Moosman S, Morin E, Newman D, Ng L, Ngo K, Omstead V, Otto S, Oyama A, Pena N, Pham T, Phillips E, Pom CA, Potekhina L, Ransford S, Ray PL, Rette D, Reynoldson C, Rimorin C, Rocha D, Ruiz A, Sanchez REA, Sawyer L, Sedeno-Cortes A, Sevigny JP, Shapovalova N, Shepard N, Shulga L, Sigler AR, Siverts L, Soliman S, Somasundaram S, Staats B, Stewart K, Szelenyi E, Tieu M, Trader C, Tran A, van Velthoven CTJ, Walker M, Wang Y, Weed N, Wirthlin M, Wood T, Wynalda B, Yao Z, Zhou T, Ariza J, Dee N, Reding M, Ronellenfitch K, Mufti S, Sunkin SM, Smith KA, Esposito L, Waters J, Thyagarajan B, Yao S, Lein ES, Zeng H, Levi BP, Ngai J, Ting JT, Tasic B. Cell. 2025 May 16:S0092-8674(25)00513-6. doi: 10.1016/j.cell.2025.05.002. PubMed 40403729.
Backbone
  Vector backbone: pAAV2
  Vector type: AAV
Growth in bacteria
  Bacterial resistance: Ampicillin, 100 μg/mL
  Growth temperature: 37°C
  Growth strain: NEB Stable
  Copy number: High Copy
Gene/Insert
  Gene/Insert name: SYFP2
  Species: Synthetic
  Promoter: minBG
  Cloning method: Restriction Enzyme; 5′ cloning site MluI (unknown if destroyed); 3′ cloning site SacI (unknown if destroyed)
Terms and licenses: Academic/Nonprofit Terms; Industry Terms: Not Available to Industry
How to cite: AiP1379 - pAAV-AiE2150m-minBG-SYFP2-WPRE3-BGHpA was a gift from Allen Institute for Brain Science & Bosiljka Tasic (Addgene plasmid # 230531 ; http://n2t.net/addgene:230531 ; RRID:Addgene_230531)
